>Addgene plasmid #115862 | pAPM-D4 miR30-TRIM28 ts1 | addgene full sequence | sequence record 255799 | Addgene NGS Result
AATCTGCTTAGGGTTAGGCGTTTTGCGCTGCTTCGCGATGTACGGGCCAGATATACGCGCTGTGGAATGT
GTGTCAGTTAGGGTGTGGAAAGTCCCCAGGCTCCCCAGCAGGCAGAAGTATGCAAAGCATGCATCTCAAT
TAGTCAGCAACCAGGTGTGGAAAGTCCCCAGGCTCCCCAGCAGGCAGAAGTATGCAAAGCATGCATCTCA
ATTAGTCAGCAACCATAGTCCCGCCCCTAACTCCGCCCATCCCGCCCCTAACTCCGCCCAGTTCCGCCCA
TTCTCCGCCCCATGGCTGACTAATTTTTTTTATTTATGCAGAGGCCGAGGCCGCCTCTGCCTCTGAGCTA
TTCCAGAAGTAGTGAGGAGGCTTTTTTGGAGGCCTAGGCTTTTGCAAAAAGCTCGCGTTGACATTGATTA
TTGACTAGTTATTAATAGTAATCAATTACGGGGTCATTAGTTCATAGCCCATATATGGAGTTCCGCGTTA
CATAACTTACGGTAAATGGCCCGCCTGGCTGACCGCCCAACGACCCCCGCCCATTGACGTCAATAATGAC
GTATGTTCCCATAGTAACGCCAATAGGGACTTTCCATTGACGTCAATGGGTGGAGTATTTACGGTAAACT
GCCCACTTGGCAGTACATCAAGTGTATCATATGCCAAGTACGCCCCCTATTGACGTCAATGACGGTAAAT
GGCCCGCCTGGCATTATGCCCAGTACATGACCTTATGGGACTTTCCTACTTGGCAGTACATCTACGTATT
AGTCATCGCTATTACCATGGTGATGCGGTTTTGGCAGTACATCAATGGGCGTGGATAGCGGTTTGACTCA
CGGGGATTTCCAAGTCTCCACCCCATTGACGTCAATGGGAGTTTGTTTTGGCACCAAAATCAACGGGACT
TTCCAAAATGTCGTAACAACTCCGCCCCATTGACGCAAATGGGCGGTAGGCGTGTACGGTGGGAGGTCTA
TATAAGCAGCGCGTTTTGCCTGTACTGGGTCTCTCTGGTTAGACCAGATCTGAGCCTGGGAGCTCTCTGG
CTAACTAGGGAACCCACTGCTTAAGCCTCAATAAAGCTTGCCTTGAGTGCTTCAAGTAGTGTGTGCCCGT
CTGTTGTGTGACTCTGGTAACTAGAGATCCCTCAGACCCTTTTAGTCAGTGTGGAAAATCTCTAGCAGTG
GCGCCCGAACAGGGACTTGAAAGCGAAAGGGAAACCAGAGGAGCTCTCTCGACGCAGGACTCGGCTTGCT
GAAGCGCGCACGGCAAGAGGCGAGGGGCGGCGACTGGTGAGTACGCCAAAAATTTTGACTAGCGGAGGCT
AGAAGGAGAGAGATGGGTGCGAGAGCGTCAGTATTAAGCGGGGGAGAATTAGATCGCGATGGGAAAAAAT
TCGGTTAAGGCCAGGGGGAAAGAAAAAATATAAATTAAAACATATAGTATGGGCAAGCAGGGAGCTAGAA
CGATTCGCAGTTAATCCTGGCCTGTTAGAAACATCAGAAGGCTGTAGACAAATACTGGGACAGCTACAAC
CATCCCTTCAGACAGGATCAGAAGAACTTAGATCATTATATAATACAGTAGCAACCCTCTATTGTGTGCA
TCAAAGGATAGAGATAAAAGACACCAAGGAAGCTTTAGACAAGATAGAGGAAGAGCAAAACAAAAGTAAG
ACCACCGCACAGCAAGCGGCCGGCCGCTGATCTTCAGACCTGGAGGAGGAGATATGAGGGACAATTGGAG
AAGTGAATTATATAAATATAAAGTAGTAAAAATTGAACCATTAGGAGTAGCACCCACCAAGGCAAAGAGA
AGAGTGGTGCAGAGAGAAAAAAGAGCAGTGGGAATAGGAGCTTTGTTCCTTGGGTTCTTGGGAGCAGCAG
GAAGCACTATGGGCGCAGCGTCAATGACGCTGACGGTACAGGCCAGACAATTATTGTCTGGTATAGTGCA
GCAGCAGAACAATTTGCTGAGGGCTATTGAGGCGCAACAGCATCTGTTGCAACTCACAGTCTGGGGCATC
AAGCAGCTCCAGGCAAGAATCCTGGCTGTGGAAAGATACCTAAAGGATCAACAGCTCCTGGGGATTTGGG
GTTGCTCTGGAAAACTCATTTGCACCACTGCTGTGCCTTGGAATGCTAGTTGGAGTAATAAATCTCTGGA
ACAGATTTGGAATCACACGACCTGGATGGAGTGGGACAGAGAAATTAACAATTACACAAGCTTAATACAC
TCCTTAATTGAAGAATCGCAAAACCAGCAAGAAAAGAATGAACAAGAATTATTGGAATTAGATAAATGGG
CAAGTTTGTGGAATTGGTTTAACATAACAAATTGGCTGTGGTATATAAAATTATTCATAATGATAGTAGG
AGGCTTGGTAGGTTTAAGAATAGTTTTTGCTGTACTTTCTATAGTGAATAGAGTTAGGCAGGGATATTCA
CCATTATCGTTTCAGACCCACCTCCCAACCCCGAGGGGACCCGACAGGCCCGAAGGAATAGAAGAAGAAG
GTGGAGAGAGAGACAGAGACAGATCCATTCGATTAGTGAACGGATCGGCACTGCGTGCGCCAATTCTGCA
GACAAATGGCAGTATTCATCCACAATTTTAAAAGAAAAGGGGGGATTGGGGGGTACAGTGCAGGGGAAAG
AATAGTAGACATAATAGCAACAGACATACAAACTAAAGAATTACAAAAACAAATTACAAAAATTCAAAAT
TTTCGGGTTTATTACAGGGACAGCAGAGATCCAGTTTGGTTAATTAACTGCAGCCCCGATAAAATAAAAG
ATTTTATTTAGTCTCCAGAAAAAGGGGGGAATGAAAGACCCCACCTGTAGGTTTGGCAAGCTAGCTGCAG
TAACGCCATTTTGCAAGGCATGGAAAAATACCAAACCAAGAATAGAGAAGTTCAGATCAAGGGCGGGTAC
ATGAAAATAGCTAACGTTGGGCCAAACAGGATATCTGCGGTGAGCAGTTTCGGCCCCGGCCCGGGGCCAA
GAACAGATGGTCACCGCAGTTTCGGCCCCGGCCCGAGGCCAAGAACAGATGGTCCCCAGATATGGCCCAA
CCCTCAGCAGTTTCTTAAGACCCATCAGATGTTTCCAGGCTCCCCCAAGGACCTGAAATGACCCTGCGCC
TTATTTGAATTAACCAATCAGCCTGCTTCTCGCTTCTGTTCGCGCGCTTCTGCTTCCCGAGCTCTATAAA
AGAGCTCACAACCCCTCACTCGGCGCGCCAGTCCTCCGACAGACTGAGTCGCCCGGGGGTCTAGAACGCG
TGCCGCCATGACCGAATACAAACCTACCGTGAGGCTGGCTACAAGAGATGATGTCCCAAGGGCTGTGAGA
ACACTGGCCGCCGCTTTTGCCGATTACCCTGCCACACGCCACACTGTGGACCCAGATCGGCATATCGAGA
GAGTGACTGAGCTGCAGGAACTGTTCCTGACCCGAGTGGGCCTGGACATTGGGAAGGTCTGGGTCGCAGA
CGATGGAGCAGCTGTGGCTGTCTGGACCACACCAGAGAGCGTGGAAGCCGGAGCTGTCTTTGCAGAGATC
GGCCCTAGAATGGCAGAACTGAGCGGCTCCAGGCTGGCAGCACAGCAGCAGATGGAGGGACTGCTGGCCC
CACACAGGCCTAAGGAACCAGCATGGTTCCTGGCTACCGTGGGGGTCTCTCCTGACCATCAGGGCAAAGG
ACTGGGAAGTGCTGTGGTCCTGCCAGGAGTGGAGGCTGCAGAACGAGCTGGAGTCCCTGCATTTCTGGAG
ACCTCTGCTCCACGAAACCTGCCCTTCTATGAACGGCTGGGCTTTACTGTGACCGCAGATGTGGAGGTCC
CCGAAGGACCTAGGACCTGGTGCATGACACGCAAACCCGGCGCCTGAGCGATCGCCGCGGCCGCCTTCTT
AACCCAACAGAAGGCTCGAGAAGGTATATTGCTGTTGACAGTGAGCGCCCACTGAGGACTACAACCTTAT
AGTGAAGCCACAGATGTATAAGGTTGTAGTCCTCAGTGGTTGCCTACTGCCTCGGACTTCAAGGGGCTAG
AATTCGGCAGCTGTAGATCTTAGCCACTTTTTAAAAGAAAAGGGGGGACTGGAAGGGCTAACTGCATCCG
GACTGTACTGGGTCTCTCTGGTTAGACCAGATCTGAGCCTGGGAGCTCTCTGGCTAACTAGGGAACCCAC
TGCTTAAGCCTCAATAAAGCTTGCCTTGAGTGCTTCAAGTAGTGTGTGCCCGTCTGTTGTGTGACTCTGG
TAACTAGAGATCCCTCAGACCCTTTTAGTCAGTGTGGAAAATCTCTAGCAGGGCCCGTTTCATGTGAGCA
AAAGGCCAGCAAAAGGCCAGGAACCGTAAAAAGGCCGCGTTGCTGGCGTTTTTCCATAGGCTCCGCCCCC
CTGACGAGCATCACAAAAATCGACGCTCAAGTCAGAGGTGGCGAAACCCGACAGGACTATAAAGATACCA
GGCGTTTCCCCCTGGAAGCTCCCTCGTGCGCTCTCCTGTTCCGACCCTGCCGCTTACCGGATACCTGTCC
GCCTTTCTCCCTTCGGGAAGCGTGGCGCTTTCTCATAGCTCACGCTGTAGGTATCTCAGTTCGGTGTAGG
TCGTTCGCTCCAAGCTGGGCTGTGTGCACGAACCCCCCGTTCAGCCCGACCGCTGCGCCTTATCCGGTAA
CTATCGTCTTGAGTCCAACCCGGTAAGACACGACTTATCGCCACTGGCAGCAGCCACTGGTAACAGGATT
AGCAGAGCGAGGTATGTAGGCGGTGCTACAGAGTTCTTGAAGTGGTGGCCTAACTACGGCTACACTAGAA
GAACAGTATTTGGTATCTGCGCTCTGCTGAAGCCAGTTACCTTCGGAAAAAGAGTTGGTAGCTCTTGATC
CGGCAAACAAACCACCGCTGGTAGCGGTGGTTTTTTTGTTTGCAAGCAGCAGATTACGCGCAGAAAAAAA
GGATCTCAAGAAGATCCTTTGATCTTTTCTACGGGGTCTGACGCTCAGTGGAACGAAAACTCACGTTAAG
GGATTTTGGTCATGAGATTATCAAAAAGGATCTTCACCTAGATCCTTTTAAATTAAAAATGAAGTTTTAA
ATCAATCTAAAGTATATATGAGTAAACTTGGTCTGACAGTTACCAATGCTTAATCAGTGAGGCACCTATC
TCAGCGATCTGTCTATTTCGTTCATCCATAGTTGCCTGACTCCCCGTCGTGTAGATAACTACGATACGGG
AGGGCTTACCATCTGGCCCCAGTGCTGCAATGATACCGCGAGACCCACGCTCACCGGCTCCAGATTTATC
AGCAATAAACCAGCCAGCCGGAAGGGCCGAGCGCAGAAGTGGTCCTGCAACTTTATCCGCCTCCATCCAG
TCTATTAATTGTTGCCGGGAAGCTAGAGTAAGTAGTTCGCCAGTTAATAGTTTGCGCAACGTTGTTGCCA
TTGCTACAGGCATCGTGGTGTCACGCTCGTCGTTTGGTATGGCTTCATTCAGCTCCGGTTCCCAACGATC
AAGGCGAGTTACATGATCCCCCATGTTGTGCAAAAAAGCGGTTAGCTCCTTCGGTCCTCCGATCGTTGTC
AGAAGTAAGTTGGCCGCAGTGTTATCACTCATGGTTATGGCAGCACTGCATAATTCTCTTACTGTCATGC
CATCCGTAAGATGCTTTTCTGTGACTGGTGAGTACTCAACCAAGTCATTCTGAGAATAGTGTATGCGGCG
ACCGAGTTGCTCTTGCCCGGCGTCAATACGGGATAATACCGCGCCACATAGCAGAACTTTAAAAGTGCTC
ATCATTGGAAAACGTTCTTCGGGGCGAAAACTCTCAAGGATCTTACCGCTGTTGAGATCCAGTTCGATGT
AACCCACTCGTGCACCCAACTGATCTTCAGCATCTTTTACTTTCACCAGCGTTTCTGGGTGAGCAAAAAC
AGGAAGGCAAAATGCCGCAAAAAAGGGAATAAGGGCGACACGGAAATGTTGAATACTCATACTCTTCCTT
TTTCAATATTATTGAAGCATTTATCAGGGTTATTGTCTCATGAGCGGATACATATTTGAATGTATTTAGA
AAAATAAACAAATAGGGGTTCCGCGCACATTTCCCCGAAAAGTGCCACCTGACGTCGACGGATCGGGAGA
TCTCCCGATCCCCTATGGTGCACTCTCAGTACAATCTGCTCTGATGCCGCATAGTTAAGCCAGTATCTGC
TCCCTGCTTGTGTGTTGGAGGTCGCTGAGTAGTGCGCGAGCAAAATTTAAGCTACAACAAGGCAAGGCTT
GACCGACAATTGCATGAAG
Features (pLannotate 1.2.2; 19 found; start..end, strand, type, name):
     69..398     +  promoter       SV40 promoter: SV40 enhancer and early promoter
    410..789     +  enhancer       CMV enhancer: human cytomegalovirus immediate early enhancer
    790..989     +  promoter       CMV promoter: human cytomegalovirus (CMV) immediate early promoter
   1007..1187    +  LTR            5' LTR (truncated): truncated 5' long terminal repeat (LTR) from HIV-1
   1234..1359    +  misc_feature   HIV-1 Ψ: packaging signal of human immunodeficiency virus type 1
   1343..1681    +  CDS            HIV-1 gag (fragment): gag protein from human immunodeficiency virus 1; gag
   1856..2089    +  misc_feature   RRE: The Rev response element (RRE) of HIV-1 allows for Rev-dependent mRNA export from the nucleus to the cytoplasm.
   2466..2566    +  CDS            Rev (fragment): human immunodeficiency virus 1 (HIV-1) Rev protein; rev; enhances nuclear export of unspliced and incompletely spliced viral mRNAs
   2616..2733    +  misc_feature   cPPT/CTS: central polypurine tract and central termination sequence of HIV-1
   2870..3277    +  promoter       SFFV promoter: spleen focus-forming virus long terminal repeat (LTR) promoter
   3298..3894    +  CDS            pac: PUAC_STRAD - Protein predicted: Swiss-Prot protein existence level 4. Detoxification of puromycin. From Streptomyces alboniger.
   3919..3964    +  ncRNA          5' miR-30a (fragment): sequence upstream of the 71-nt precursor of the human miR-30a microRNA (Zeng et al., 2002) miRNA
   4034..4059    +  ncRNA          3' miR-30a (fragment): sequence downstream of the 71-nt precursor of the human miR-30a microRNA (Zeng et al., 2002) miRNA
   4089..4108    +  misc_feature   cPPT/CTS (fragment): central polypurine tract and central termination sequence of HIV-1
   4140..4320    +  LTR            5' LTR (truncated): truncated 5' long terminal repeat (LTR) from HIV-1
   4391..4979    -  rep_origin     ori: high-copy-number ColE1/pMB1/pBR322/pUC origin of replication
   5150..6010    -  CDS            AmpR: β-lactamase; bla; confers resistance to ampicillin, carbenicillin, and related antibiotics
   6011..6115    -  promoter       AmpR promoter: bla
   6174..6226    -  misc_feature   bom (fragment): basis of mobility region from pBR322
