[The description below was written by a language model from this plasmid's Addgene catalogue record and pLannotate feature annotations shown in this document.]
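Description:
pAPM-D4 miR30-TRIM28 ts1 is an HIV-1-based lentiviral transfer vector for stable knockdown of human TRIM28 (also known as KAP1 or TIF1β) by a microRNA-embedded shRNA. It is maintained in bacteria through a high-copy ColE1/pUC-type origin and an ampicillin resistance gene (β-lactamase with its own promoter). The sequenced plasmid is about 6.3 kb.

In the viral portion, a CMV enhancer/promoter sits directly upstream of a truncated 5' LTR, an arrangement that normally drives production of the genomic RNA in packaging cells without relying on the native U3. An SV40 enhancer/early promoter is also annotated further upstream. The genome carries the Ψ packaging signal with an adjoining gag fragment, the Rev response element for Rev-dependent nuclear export, and the cPPT/CTS, and it ends in a second truncated LTR. No WPRE is annotated.

The payload is a single transcription unit driven by the spleen focus-forming virus (SFFV) LTR promoter. It encodes puromycin N-acetyltransferase (pac), followed by a cassette flanked by 5' and 3' miR-30a sequences. The TRIM28-targeting hairpin ("ts1", presumably target site 1) lies in the unannotated gap between these flanks. It is processed by the cellular microRNA machinery from the same Pol II transcript that confers puromycin resistance, which links selection of transduced cells to shRNA expression.

The vector was deposited with a study of transcriptional repression of primate immunodeficiency virus proviruses by the HUSH complex and its counteraction by Vpx and Vpr. Its stated purpose is TRIM28 knockdown. The cloning sites used for the insert are not recorded.
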