Addgene plasmid #115862: pAPM-D4 miR30-TRIM28 ts1
Purpose: TRIM28 knockdown
Depositing lab: Jeremy Luban. Depositing organization: University of Massachusetts, Worcester. Publication: Primate immunodeficiency virus proteins Vpx and Vpr counteract transcriptional repression of proviruses by the HUSH complex. Yurkovetskiy L, Guney MH, Kim K, Goh SL, McCauley S, Dauphin A, Diehl WE, Luban J. Nat Microbiol. 2018 Dec;3(12):1354-1361. doi: 10.1038/s41564-018-0256-x. Epub 2018 Oct 8. PubMed 30297740.
Backbone
  Vector backbone: pAPM-D4-mir30
  Vector type: Lentiviral
  Selectable markers: Puromycin
Growth in bacteria
  Bacterial resistance: Ampicillin, 100 μg/mL
  Growth temperature: 30°C
  Growth strain: NEB Stable
  Copy number: High Copy
Gene/Insert
  Gene/Insert name: TRIM28 shRNA
  gRNA/shRNA sequence: AAGGTTGTAGTCCTCAGTG
  Species: H. sapiens (human)
  Entrez Gene: TRIM28 (a.k.a. KAP1, PPP1R157, RNF96, TF1B, TIF1B, TIF1beta)
  Promoter: SFFV
  Cloning method: Restriction Enzyme; 5′ cloning site Unknown (unknown if destroyed); 3′ cloning site Unknown (unknown if destroyed)
Terms and licenses: Academic/Nonprofit Terms; Industry Terms: Not Available to Industry
Depositor comments: PuroR . Please visit https://www.biorxiv.org/content/early/2018/04/03/293001 for bioRxiv preprint.
How to cite: pAPM-D4 miR30-TRIM28 ts1 was a gift from Jeremy Luban (Addgene plasmid # 115862 ; http://n2t.net/addgene:115862 ; RRID:Addgene_115862)
